Addgene plasmid #124667: pcDNA5FRT/TO-UBE2QL1-GFP
Purpose: Expresses UBE2QL1 with C-terminal GFP tag in mammalian cells
Depositing lab: Hemmo Meyer. Depositing organization: Universitaet Duisburg-Essen. Publication: The ubiquitin-conjugating enzyme UBE2QL1 coordinates lysophagy in response to endolysosomal damage. Koerver L, Papadopoulos C, Liu B, Kravic B, Rota G, Brecht L, Veenendaal T, Polajnar M, Bluemke A, Ehrmann M, Klumperman J, Jaattela M, Behrends C, Meyer H. EMBO Rep. 2019 Aug 21:e48014. doi: 10.15252/embr.201948014. PubMed 31432621.
Backbone
  Vector backbone: pcDNA5-FRT-TO-GW-cGFP
  Backbone manufacturer: Ruedi Aebersold
  Backbone size w/o insert (bp): 7590
  Total vector size (bp): 6383
  Vector type: Mammalian Expression
  Selectable markers: Hygromycin
Growth in bacteria
  Bacterial resistance: Ampicillin, 100 μg/mL
  Growth temperature: 37°C
  Growth strain: DH5alpha
  Copy number: Unknown
Gene/Insert
  Gene/Insert name: UBE2QL1
  Species: H. sapiens (human)
  Insert size (bp): 485
  GenBank ID: NM_001145161.3
  Entrez Gene: UBE2QL1
  Promoter: CMV
  Tag / fusion protein: GFP (C terminal on insert)
  Cloning method: Gateway Cloning
  Sequencing primers: 5′ CMV-fwd; 3′ BGH-rev
Terms and licenses: Academic/Nonprofit Terms; Industry Terms: Not Available to Industry
How to cite: pcDNA5FRT/TO-UBE2QL1-GFP was a gift from Hemmo Meyer (Addgene plasmid # 124667 ; http://n2t.net/addgene:124667 ; RRID:Addgene_124667)
