[The description below was written by a language model from this plasmid's Addgene catalogue record and pLannotate feature annotations shown in this document.]
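Description:
pcDNA5FRT/TO-UBE2QL1-GFP is a mammalian expression plasmid built on a Gateway-adapted pcDNA5/FRT/TO backbone that carries a C-terminal GFP tag. It expresses human UBE2QL1, a ubiquitin-conjugating (E2) enzyme, as a GFP fusion. The plasmid is propagated in E. coli through a high-copy ColE1/pUC-type origin with ampicillin selection (AmpR under its own bla promoter). The annotated sequence is about 6.4 kb, close to the catalogued total size. The listed backbone size is larger than the total, which is consistent with the Gateway destination cassette being replaced during recombination.

Transcription is driven by the CMV immediate-early enhancer and promoter, followed by short sequences annotated as tet operator-containing fragments. These correspond to the "TO" design, in which the CMV promoter is repressed in cells expressing the Tet repressor and induced by tetracycline or doxycycline, while behaving constitutively in cells lacking the repressor. The UBE2QL1 coding sequence sits between attB1 and attB2 sites left by Gateway cloning. It is followed by EGFP, so the attB2 region would form the linker in the fusion, and the transcript ends at the bGH polyadenylation signal.

Downstream, an FRT site directly precedes a hygromycin resistance gene with an SV40 poly(A) signal, and no full promoter is annotated upstream of this gene. In this arrangement, FLP-mediated integration into a genomic FRT acceptor site places HygR under a resident promoter, which allows hygromycin selection of isogenic stable lines carrying a single copy. The construct therefore suits transient or stable, inducible expression of fluorescent UBE2QL1. Typical uses would be localisation and functional studies, and the associated work concerns lysophagy after endolysosomal damage.
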