Features (pLannotate 1.2.2; 24 found; start..end, strand, type, name):
     97..476     +  enhancer       CMV enhancer: human cytomegalovirus immediate early enhancer
    477..680     +  promoter       CMV promoter: human cytomegalovirus (CMV) immediate early promoter
    682..701     +  promoter       PLtetO-1 promoter (fragment): modified phage lambda PL promoter with tet operator sites (Lutz and Bujard, 1997)
    703..722     +  promoter       PLtetO-1 promoter (fragment): modified phage lambda PL promoter with tet operator sites (Lutz and Bujard, 1997)
    730..763     +  promoter       TRE3GV promoter (fragment): 3rd-generation Tet-responsive promoter that can be activated by binding of Tet-On® 3G, optimized for retroviral and lentiviral vectors
    898..922     +  protein_bind   attB1: mutant version of attB; recombination site for the Gateway® BP reaction BP Clonase™
    931..1413    +  CDS            UBE2QL1: U2QL1_HUMAN - Experimental evidence at protein level: Swiss-Prot protein existence level 1. Probable E2 ubiquitin-protein ligase that catalyzes the covalent attachment of ubiquitin to target proteins. May facilitate the monoubiquitination and degradation of MTOR and CCNE1 through interaction with FBXW7. From Homo sapiens (Human).
   1421..1445    -  protein_bind   attB2: mutant version of attB; recombination site for the Gateway® BP reaction BP Clonase™
   1492..2208    +  CDS            EGFP: EGFP is a basic (constitutively fluorescent) green fluorescent protein published in 1996, derived from Aequorea victoria. It is reported to be a rapidly-maturing weak dimer with moderate acid sensitivity.
   2255..2479    +  polyA_signal   bGH poly(A) signal: bovine growth hormone polyadenylation signal
   2483..2504    +  promoter       SV40 promoter (fragment): SV40 enhancer and early promoter
   2525..2758    +  rep_origin     f1 ori (fragment) (sequence partly withheld): f1 bacteriophage origin of replication; arrow indicates direction of (+) strand synthesis
   2763..2810    +  protein_bind   FRT: FLP-mediated recombination occurs in the 8-bp core sequence TCTAGAAA (Turan and Bode, 2011). FLP recombinase from the Saccharomyces cerevisiae 2μ plasmid
   2818..3840    +  CDS            HygR: aminoglycoside phosphotransferase from E. coli; aph(4)-Ia; confers resistance to hygromycin
   3850..3975    +  CDS            ble (fragment): BLE_KLEPN - Experimental evidence at protein level: Swiss-Prot protein existence level 1. Binding protein with a strong affinity to the bleomycin family of antibiotics. Binds to CL990; an antimitotic-antibiotic compound. From Klebsiella pneumoniae.
   3970..4091    +  polyA_signal   SV40 poly(A) signal: SV40 polyadenylation signal
   4164..4180    -  protein_bind   lac operator: The lac repressor binds to the lac operator to inhibit transcription in E. coli. This inhibition can be relieved by adding lactose or isopropyl-β-D-thiogalactopyranoside (IPTG). lac repressor encoded by lacI
   4188..4218    -  promoter       lac promoter: promoter for the E. coli lac operon
   4233..4254    -  protein_bind   CAP binding site: CAP binding activates transcription in the presence of cAMP. E. coli catabolite activator protein
   4267..4359    -  CDS            lacI (fragment): lac repressor; lacI; The lac repressor binds to the lac operator to inhibit transcription in E. coli. This inhibition can be relieved by adding lactose or isopropyl-β-D-thiogalactopyranoside (IPTG).
   4542..5130    -  rep_origin     ori: high-copy-number ColE1/pMB1/pBR322/pUC origin of replication
   5301..6161    -  CDS            AmpR: β-lactamase; bla; confers resistance to ampicillin, carbenicillin, and related antibiotics
   6162..6266    -  promoter       AmpR promoter: bla
   6325..6377    -  misc_feature   bom (fragment): basis of mobility region from pBR322
>Addgene plasmid #124667 | pcDNA5FRT/TO-UBE2QL1-GFP | addgene full sequence | sequence record 246551 | Addgene NGS Result
CAACAAGGCAAGGCTTGACCGACAATTGCATGAAGAATCTGCTTAGGGTTAGGCGTTTTGCGCTGCTTCG
CGATGTACGGGCCAGATATACGCGTTGACATTGATTATTGACTAGTTATTAATAGTAATCAATTACGGGG
TCATTAGTTCATAGCCCATATATGGAGTTCCGCGTTACATAACTTACGGTAAATGGCCCGCCTGGCTGAC
CGCCCAACGACCCCCGCCCATTGACGTCAATAATGACGTATGTTCCCATAGTAACGCCAATAGGGACTTT
CCATTGACGTCAATGGGTGGAGTATTTACGGTAAACTGCCCACTTGGCAGTACATCAAGTGTATCATATG
CCAAGTACGCCCCCTATTGACGTCAATGACGGTAAATGGCCCGCCTGGCATTATGCCCAGTACATGACCT
TATGGGACTTTCCTACTTGGCAGTACATCTACGTATTAGTCATCGCTATTACCATGGTGATGCGGTTTTG
GCAGTACATCAATGGGCGTGGATAGCGGTTTGACTCACGGGGATTTCCAAGTCTCCACCCCATTGACGTC
AATGGGAGTTTGTTTTGGCACCAAAATCAACGGGACTTTCCAAAATGTCGTAACAACTCCGCCCCATTGA
CGCAAATGGGCGGTAGGCGTGTACGGTGGGAGGTCTATATAAGCAGAGCTCTCCCTATCAGTGATAGAGA
TCTCCCTATCAGTGATAGAGATCGTCGACGAGCTCGTTTAGTGAACCGTCAGATCGCCTGGAGACGCCAT
CCACGCTGTTTTGACCTCCATAGAAGACACCGGGACCGATCCAGCCTCCGGACTCTAGCGTTTAAACTTA
AGCTTGGTACCGAGCTCGGATCCACTAGTCCAGTGTGGTGGAATTCTGCAGATATCAACAAGTTTGTACA
AAAAAGCAGGCTTCTCGAGCATGAAGGAGCTGCAGGACATCGCGCGCCTTAGCGACCGCTTCATCTCCGT
GGAGCTGGTGGACGAGAGCCTGTTCGACTGGAACGTGAAGCTGCACCAGGTGGACAAGGACTCGGTGCTG
TGGCAGGACATGAAGGAGACCAACACCGAGTTCATCCTGCTCAACCTCACCTTCCCCGACAACTTCCCCT
TCTCGCCGCCCTTCATGCGGGTGCTCAGCCCGCGCCTGGAGAACGGCTACGTGCTGGACGGCGGCGCCAT
CTGCATGGAGCTGCTCACGCCGCGCGGCTGGTCCAGCGCCTACACCGTGGAGGCCGTCATGCGCCAGTTC
GCAGCCAGCCTGGTCAAGGGCCAGGGACGGATCTGTAGAAAAGCTGGCAAATCAAAAAAGTCCTTCAGTC
GCAAGGAAGCTGAAGCTACCTTTAAGAGTTTGGTGAAGACGCATGAAAAATATGGTTGGGTCACCCCGCC
CGTGTCCGACGGCGGAATTCACCCAGCTTTCTTGTACAAAGTGGTTGATATCAAGGCCGCCGACATCACC
AGCCTGTACAAGAAAGTGGGGATGGTGAGCAAGGGCGAGGAGCTGTTCACCGGGGTGGTGCCCATCCTGG
TCGAGCTGGACGGCGACGTAAACGGCCACAAGTTCAGCGTGTCCGGCGAGGGCGAGGGCGATGCCACCTA
CGGCAAGCTGACCCTGAAGTTCATCTGCACCACCGGCAAGCTGCCCGTGCCCTGGCCCACCCTCGTGACC
ACCCTGACCTACGGCGTGCAGTGCTTCAGCCGCTACCCCGACCACATGAAGCAGCACGACTTCTTCAAGT
CCGCCATGCCCGAAGGCTACGTCCAGGAGCGCACCATCTTCTTCAAGGACGACGGCAACTACAAGACCCG
CGCCGAGGTGAAGTTCGAGGGCGACACCCTGGTGAACCGCATCGAGCTGAAGGGCATCGACTTCAAGGAG
GACGGCAACATCCTGGGGCACAAGCTGGAGTACAACTACAACAGCCACAACGTCTATATCATGGCCGACA
AGCAGAAGAACGGCATCAAGGTGAACTTCAAGATCCGCCACAACATCGAGGACGGCAGCGTGCAGCTCGC
CGACCACTACCAGCAGAACACCCCCATCGGCGACGGCCCCGTGCTGCTGCCCGACAACCACTACCTGAGC
ACCCAGTCCGCCCTGAGCAAAGACCCCAACGAGAAGCGCGATCACATGGTCCTGCTGGAGTTCGTGACCG
CCGCCGGGATCACTCTCGGCATGGACGAGCTGTACAAGTGACTCGAGTCTAGAGGGCCCGTTTAAACCCG
CTGATCAGCCTCGACTGTGCCTTCTAGTTGCCAGCCATCTGTTGTTTGCCCCTCCCCCGTGCCTTCCTTG
ACCCTGGAAGGTGCCACTCCCACTGTCCTTTCCTAATAAAATGAGGAAATTGCATCGCATTGTCTGAGTA
GGTGTCATTCTATTCTGGGGGGTGGGGTGGGGCAGGACAGCAAGGGGGAGGATTGGGAAGACAATAGCAG
GCATGCTGGGGATGCGGTGGGCTCTATGGCTTCTGAGGCGGAAAGAACCAGCTGGGGCTCTAGGGGGTAT
CCCC
[124 nt withheld, positions 2525-2648]
C
[91 nt withheld, positions 2650-2740]
AGGGTGATGGTTCACGTACCTAGAAGTTCCTATTCCGAAGTTCCTATTCTCTAGAAAGTATAGGAACTTC
CTTGGCCAAAAAGCCTGAACTCACCGCGACGTCTGTCGAGAAGTTTCTGATCGAAAAGTTCGACAGCGTC
TCCGACCTGATGCAGCTCTCGGAGGGCGAAGAATCTCGTGCTTTCAGCTTCGATGTAGGAGGGCGTGGAT
ATGTCCTGCGGGTAAATAGCTGCGCCGATGGTTTCTACAAAGATCGTTATGTTTATCGGCACTTTGCATC
GGCCGCGCTCCCGATTCCGGAAGTGCTTGACATTGGGGAATTCAGCGAGAGCCTGACCTATTGCATCTCC
CGCCGTGCACAGGGTGTCACGTTGCAAGACCTGCCTGAAACCGAACTGCCCGCTGTTCTGCAGCCGGTCG
CGGAGGCCATGGATGCGATCGCTGCGGCCGATCTTAGCCAGACGAGCGGGTTCGGCCCATTCGGACCGCA
AGGAATCGGTCAATACACTACATGGCGTGATTTCATATGCGCGATTGCTGATCCCCATGTGTATCACTGG
CAAACTGTGATGGACGACACCGTCAGTGCGTCCGTCGCGCAGGCTCTCGATGAGCTGATGCTTTGGGCCG
AGGACTGCCCCGAAGTCCGGCACCTCGTGCACGCGGATTTCGGCTCCAACAATGTCCTGACGGACAATGG
CCGCATAACAGCGGTCATTGACTGGAGCGAGGCGATGTTCGGGGATTCCCAATACGAGGTCGCCAACATC
TTCTTCTGGAGGCCGTGGTTGGCTTGTATGGAGCAGCAGACGCGCTACTTCGAGCGGAGGCATCCGGAGC
TTGCAGGATCGCCGCGGCTCCGGGCGTATATGCTCCGCATTGGTCTTGACCAACTCTATCAGAGCTTGGT
TGACGGCAATTTCGATGATGCAGCTTGGGCGCAGGGTCGATGCGACGCAATCGTCCGATCCGGAGCCGGG
ACTGTCGGGCGTACACAAATCGCCCGCAGAAGCGCGGCCGTCTGGACCGATGGCTGTGTAGAAGTACTCG
CCGATAGTGGAAACCGACGCCCCAGCACTCGTCCGAGGGCAAAGGAATAGCACGTACTACGAGATTTCGA
TTCCACCGCCGCCTTCTATGAAAGGTTGGGCTTCGGAATCGTTTTCCGGGACGCCGGCTGGATGATCCTC
CAGCGCGGGGATCTCATGCTGGAGTTCTTCGCCCACCCCAACTTGTTTATTGCAGCTTATAATGGTTACA
AATAAAGCAATAGCATCACAAATTTCACAAATAAAGCATTTTTTTCACTGCATTCTAGTTGTGGTTTGTC
CAAACTCATCAATGTATCTTATCATGTCTGTATACCGTCGACCTCTAGCTAGAGCTTGGCGTAATCATGG
TCATAGCTGTTTCCTGTGTGAAATTGTTATCCGCTCACAATTCCACACAACATACGAGCCGGAAGCATAA
AGTGTAAAGCCTGGGGTGCCTAATGAGTGAGCTAACTCACATTAATTGCGTTGCGCTCACTGCCCGCTTT
CCAGTCGGGAAACCTGTCGTGCCAGCTGCATTAATGAATCGGCCAACGCGCGGGGAGAGGCGGTTTGCGT
ATTGGGCGCTCTTCCGCTTCCTCGCTCACTGACTCGCTGCGCTCGGTCGTTCGGCTGCGGCGAGCGGTAT
CAGCTCACTCAAAGGCGGTAATACGGTTATCCACAGAATCAGGGGATAACGCAGGAAAGAACATGTGAGC
AAAAGGCCAGCAAAAGGCCAGGAACCGTAAAAAGGCCGCGTTGCTGGCGTTTTTCCATAGGCTCCGCCCC
CCTGACGAGCATCACAAAAATCGACGCTCAAGTCAGAGGTGGCGAAACCCGACAGGACTATAAAGATACC
AGGCGTTTCCCCCTGGAAGCTCCCTCGTGCGCTCTCCTGTTCCGACCCTGCCGCTTACCGGATACCTGTC
CGCCTTTCTCCCTTCGGGAAGCGTGGCGCTTTCTCATAGCTCACGCTGTAGGTATCTCAGTTCGGTGTAG
GTCGTTCGCTCCAAGCTGGGCTGTGTGCACGAACCCCCCGTTCAGCCCGACCGCTGCGCCTTATCCGGTA
ACTATCGTCTTGAGTCCAACCCGGTAAGACACGACTTATCGCCACTGGCAGCAGCCACTGGTAACAGGAT
TAGCAGAGCGAGGTATGTAGGCGGTGCTACAGAGTTCTTGAAGTGGTGGCCTAACTACGGCTACACTAGA
AGAACAGTATTTGGTATCTGCGCTCTGCTGAAGCCAGTTACCTTCGGAAAAAGAGTTGGTAGCTCTTGAT
CCGGCAAACAAACCACCGCTGGTAGCGGTGGTTTTTTTGTTTGCAAGCAGCAGATTACGCGCAGAAAAAA
AGGATCTCAAGAAGATCCTTTGATCTTTTCTACGGGGTCTGACGCTCAGTGGAACGAAAACTCACGTTAA
GGGATTTTGGTCATGAGATTATCAAAAAGGATCTTCACCTAGATCCTTTTAAATTAAAAATGAAGTTTTA
AATCAATCTAAAGTATATATGAGTAAACTTGGTCTGACAGTTACCAATGCTTAATCAGTGAGGCACCTAT
CTCAGCGATCTGTCTATTTCGTTCATCCATAGTTGCCTGACTCCCCGTCGTGTAGATAACTACGATACGG
GAGGGCTTACCATCTGGCCCCAGTGCTGCAATGATACCGCGAGACCCACGCTCACCGGCTCCAGATTTAT
CAGCAATAAACCAGCCAGCCGGAAGGGCCGAGCGCAGAAGTGGTCCTGCAACTTTATCCGCCTCCATCCA
GTCTATTAATTGTTGCCGGGAAGCTAGAGTAAGTAGTTCGCCAGTTAATAGTTTGCGCAACGTTGTTGCC
ATTGCTACAGGCATCGTGGTGTCACGCTCGTCGTTTGGTATGGCTTCATTCAGCTCCGGTTCCCAACGAT
CAAGGCGAGTTACATGATCCCCCATGTTGTGCAAAAAAGCGGTTAGCTCCTTCGGTCCTCCGATCGTTGT
CAGAAGTAAGTTGGCCGCAGTGTTATCACTCATGGTTATGGCAGCACTGCATAATTCTCTTACTGTCATG
CCATCCGTAAGATGCTTTTCTGTGACTGGTGAGTACTCAACCAAGTCATTCTGAGAATAGTGTATGCGGC
GACCGAGTTGCTCTTGCCCGGCGTCAATACGGGATAATACCGCGCCACATAGCAGAACTTTAAAAGTGCT
CATCATTGGAAAACGTTCTTCGGGGCGAAAACTCTCAAGGATCTTACCGCTGTTGAGATCCAGTTCGATG
TAACCCACTCGTGCACCCAACTGATCTTCAGCATCTTTTACTTTCACCAGCGTTTCTGGGTGAGCAAAAA
CAGGAAGGCAAAATGCCGCAAAAAAGGGAATAAGGGCGACACGGAAATGTTGAATACTCATACTCTTCCT
TTTTCAATATTATTGAAGCATTTATCAGGGTTATTGTCTCATGAGCGGATACATATTTGAATGTATTTAG
AAAAATAAACAAATAGGGGTTCCGCGCACATTTCCCCGAAAAGTGCCACCTGACGTCGACGGATCGGGAG
ATCTCCCGATCCCCTATGGTGCACTCTCAGTACAATCTGCTCTGATGCCGCATAGTTAAGCCAGTATCTG
CTCCCTGCTTGTGTGTTGGAGGTCGCTGAGTAGTGCGCGAGCAAAATTTAAGCTA
